>Addgene plasmid #222053 | pVP186 | addgene full sequence | sequence record 437930 | Addgene NGS Result
GACGAAAGGGCCTCGTGATACGCCTATTTTTATAGGTTAATGTCATGATAATAATGGTTTCTTAGACGTC
AGGTGGCACTTTTCGGGGAAATGTGCGCGGAACCCCTATTTGTTTATTTTTCTAAATACATTCAAATATG
TATCCGCTCATGAGACAATAACCCTGATAAATGCTTCAATAATATTGAAAAAGGAAGAGTATGAGTATTC
AACATTTCCGTGTCGCCCTTATTCCCTTTTTTGCGGCATTTTGCCTTCCTGTTTTTGCTCACCCAGAAAC
GCTGGTGAAAGTAAAAGATGCTGAAGATCAGTTGGGTGCACGAGTGGGTTACATCGAACTGGATCTCAAC
AGCGGTAAGATCCTTGAGAGTTTTCGCCCCGAAGAACGTTTTCCAATGATGAGCACTTTTAAAGTTCTGC
TATGTGGCGCGGTATTATCCCGTATTGACGCCGGGCAAGAGCAACTCGGTCGCCGCATACACTATTCTCA
GAATGACTTGGTTGAGTACTCACCAGTCACAGAAAAGCATCTTACGGATGGCATGACAGTAAGAGAATTA
TGCAGTGCTGCCATAACCATGAGTGATAACACTGCGGCCAACTTACTTCTGACAACGATCGGAGGACCGA
AGGAGCTAACCGCTTTTTTGCACAACATGGGGGATCATGTAACTCGCCTTGATCGTTGGGAACCGGAGCT
GAATGAAGCCATACCAAACGACGAGCGTGACACCACGATGCCTGTAGCAATGGCAACAACGTTGCGCAAA
CTATTAACTGGCGAACTACTTACTCTAGCTTCCCGGCAACAATTAATAGACTGGATGGAGGCGGATAAAG
TTGCAGGACCACTTCTGCGCTCGGCCCTTCCGGCTGGCTGGTTTATTGCTGATAAATCTGGAGCCGGTGA
GCGTGGCTCTCGAGGTATCATTGCAGCACTGGGGCCAGATGGTAAGCCCTCCCGTATCGTAGTTATCTAC
ACGACGGGGAGTCAGGCAACTATGGATGAACGAAATAGACAGATCGCTGAGATAGGTGCCTCACTGATTA
AGCATTGGTAACTGTCAGACCAAGTTTACTCATATATACTTTAGATTGATTTAAAACTTCATTTTTAATT
TAAAAGGATCTAGGTGAAGATCCTTTTTGATAATCTCATGACCAAAATCCCTTAACGTGAGTTTTCGTTC
CACTGAGCGTCAGACCCCGTAGAAAAGATCAAAGGATCTTCTTGAGATCCTTTTTTTCTGCGCGTAATCT
GCTGCTTGCAAACAAAAAAACCACCGCTACCAGCGGTGGTTTGTTTGCCGGATCAAGAGCTACCAACTCT
TTTTCCGAAGGTAACTGGCTTCAGCAGAGCGCAGATACCAAATACTGTTCTTCTAGTGTAGCCGTAGTTA
GGCCACCACTTCAAGAACTCTGTAGCACCGCCTACATACCTCGCTCTGCTAATCCTGTTACCAGTGGCTG
CTGCCAGTGGCGATAAGTCGTGTCTTACCGGGTTGGACTCAAGACGATAGTTACCGGATAAGGCGCAGCG
GTCGGGCTGAACGGGGGGTTCGTGCACACAGCCCAGCTTGGAGCGAACGACCTACACCGAACTGAGATAC
CTACAGCGTGAGCTATGAGAAAGCGCCACGCTTCCCGAAGGGAGAAAGGCGGACAGGTATCCGGTAAGCG
GCAGGGTCGGAACAGGAGAGCGCACGAGGGAGCTTCCAGGGGGAAACGCCTGGTATCTTTATAGTCCTGT
CGGGTTTCGCCACCTCTGACTTGAGCGTCGATTTTTGTGATGCTCGTCAGGGGGGCGGAGCCTATGGAAA
AACGCCAGCAACGCGGCCTTTTTACGGTTCCTGGCCTTTTGCTGGCCTTTTGCTCACATGTTCTTTCCTG
CGTTATCCCCTGATTCTGTGGATAACCGTATTACCGCCTTTGAGTGAGCTGATACCGCTCGCCGCAGCCG
AACGACCGAGCGCAGCGAGTCAGTGAGCGAGGAAGCGGAAGAGCGCCCAATACGCAAACCGCCTCTCCCC
GCGCGTTGGCCGATTCATTAATGCAGCTGGCACGACAGGTTTCCCGACTGGAAAGCGGGCAGTGAGCGCA
ACGCAATTAATGTGAGTTAGCTCACTCATTAGGCACCCCAGGCTTTACACTTTATGCTTCCGGCTCGTAT
GTTGTGTGGAATTGTGAGCGGATAACAATTTCACACGAGCTATTTAGGTGACACTATAGAAGTGAAGCTT
GGTCTCAGGCTCCTTCATCCTTATCGAAGCTTGCTGCCAATGATTAGGATTATTGCACTATGAGACCGAA
TTCTCGCCCTATAGTGAGTCGTATTACCTGGCCGTCGTTTTACAACGTCGTGACTGGGAAAACCCTGGCG
TTACCCAACTTAATCGCCTTGCAGCACATCCCCCTTTCGCCAGCTGGCGTAATAGCGAAGAGGCCCGCAC
CGATCGCCCTTCCCAACAGTTGCGCAGCCTGAATGGCGAATGGCGCCTGATGCGGTATTTTCTCCTTACG
CATCTGTGCGGTATTTCACACCGCATATGGTGCACTCTCAGTACAATCTGCTCTGATGCCGCATAGTTAA
GCCAGCCCCGACACCCGCCAACACCCGCTGACGCGCCCTGACGGGCTTGTCTGCTCCCGGCATCCGCTTA
CAGACAAGCTGTGACCGTCTCCGGGAGCTGCATGTGTCAGAGGTTTTCACCGTCATCACCGAAACGCGCG
A
Features (pLannotate 1.2.2; 12 found; start..end, strand, type, name):
     96..200     +  promoter       AmpR promoter: bla
    201..1061    +  CDS            AmpR: β-lactamase; bla; confers resistance to ampicillin, carbenicillin, and related antibiotics
   1232..1820    +  rep_origin     ori: high-copy-number ColE1/pMB1/pBR322/pUC origin of replication
   2003..2095    +  CDS            lacI (fragment): lac repressor; lacI; The lac repressor binds to the lac operator to inhibit transcription in E. coli. This inhibition can be relieved by adding lactose or isopropyl-β-D-thiogalactopyranoside (IPTG).
   2108..2129    +  protein_bind   CAP binding site: CAP binding activates transcription in the presence of cAMP. E. coli catabolite activator protein
   2144..2174    +  promoter       lac promoter: promoter for the E. coli lac operon
   2182..2198    +  protein_bind   lac operator: The lac repressor binds to the lac operator to inhibit transcription in E. coli. This inhibition can be relieved by adding lactose or isopropyl-β-D-thiogalactopyranoside (IPTG). lac repressor encoded by lacI
   2212..2230    +  promoter       SP6 promoter: promoter for bacteriophage SP6 RNA polymerase
   2318..2336    -  promoter       T7 promoter: promoter for bacteriophage T7 RNA polymerase
   2338..2490    +  CDS            lacZα (fragment): LacZα fragment of β-galactosidase; lacZ fragment
   2496..2595    -  misc_feature   bom (fragment): basis of mobility region from pBR322
   2697..1       -  CDS            rop (fragment) (across the origin): Rop protein, which maintains plasmids at low copy number; rop
