[The description below was written by a language model from this plasmid's Addgene catalogue record and pLannotate feature annotations shown in this document.]
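Description:
pVP186 is a small (about 2.7 kb) GreenGate-compatible entry module built on the pGGC000 backbone and belonging to the MultiGreen extension of the GreenGate Golden Gate cloning system. It is propagated in E. coli as a high-copy plasmid through a ColE1/pUC-type origin of replication. Selection is with ampicillin, conferred by the β-lactamase gene under its native bla promoter.

The insert is a synthetic "filler" sequence described as a CF bridge module. In GreenGate, expression units are assembled from modules occupying ordered positions (A through F), each defined by a specific type IIS restriction overhang. A C-to-F bridge therefore presumably carries the upstream overhang of the C position and the downstream overhang of the F position, so that one inert fragment stands in for several consecutive module slots when those parts are not needed. The record does not give the length or composition of the filler, the overhangs or the enzyme sites.

The filler itself is not annotated in the feature table. It most likely lies in the short unannotated interval between the flanking SP6 and T7 promoters, which leaves room only for a brief spacer. The remaining annotations are backbone remnants: the CAP binding site, lac promoter and operator, fragments of lacI and lacZα, and partial bom and rop sequences. None of these is expected to serve a role in the module's function. The construct carries no promoter, coding sequence or marker intended for plants, and serves purely as a structural placeholder in multi-part Golden Gate assemblies.
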