Addgene plasmid #222053: pVP186
Purpose: GreenGate CF bridge module containing filler sequence.
Depositing lab: Wayne Parrott. Depositing organization: University of Georgia. Publication: MultiGreen: A multiplexing architecture for GreenGate cloning. Pennetti VJ, LaFayette PR, Parrott WA. PLoS One. 2024 Sep 18;19(9):e0306008. doi: 10.1371/journal.pone.0306008. eCollection 2024. PubMed 39292669.
Backbone
  Vector backbone: pGGC000
  Vector type: Synthetic Biology ; GreenGate compatible cloning vector
Growth in bacteria
  Bacterial resistance: Ampicillin, 100 μg/mL
  Growth temperature: 37°C
  Growth strain: DH5alpha
  Copy number: High Copy
Gene/Insert
  Gene/Insert name: Filler
  Species: Synthetic
  Cloning method: Golden Gate
  Sequencing primers: 5′ n/a
Terms and licenses: Academic/Nonprofit Terms; Industry Terms
How to cite: pVP186 was a gift from Wayne Parrott (Addgene plasmid # 222053 ; http://n2t.net/addgene:222053 ; RRID:Addgene_222053)
